Addgene plasmid #57675: tdEos-Talin-H-18
Purpose: Localization: Talin Head Domain, Excitation: 505 / 569, Emission: 516 / 581
Depositing lab: Michael Davidson. Depositing organization: Florida State University, Tallahassee.
Backbone
  Vector backbone: tdEos
  Backbone size w/o insert (bp): 4750
  Vector type: Mammalian Expression
  Selectable markers: Neomycin (select with G418)
Growth in bacteria
  Bacterial resistance: Kanamycin, 50 μg/mL
  Growth temperature: 37°C
  Growth strain: DH5alpha
  Copy number: High Copy
Gene/Insert
  Gene/Insert name: Talin H (alt name: NM_011602.5)
  Species: M. musculus (mouse)
  Mutation: Talin Head Domain
  Promoter: CMV
  Tag / fusion protein: tdEos
  Cloning method: Unknown
  Sequencing primers: 5′ CMV-F; 3′ SV40pA-R
Terms and licenses: Academic/Nonprofit Terms; Industry Terms
Depositor comments: . Excitation = 505 / 569; Emission = 516 / 581
How to cite: tdEos-Talin-H-18 was a gift from Michael Davidson (Addgene plasmid # 57675 ; http://n2t.net/addgene:57675 ; RRID:Addgene_57675)
