[The description below was written by a language model from this plasmid's Addgene catalogue record.]
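Description:
tdEos-Talin-H-18 is a mammalian expression plasmid that produces the head domain of mouse talin fused to the photoconvertible fluorescent protein tdEos. It is built on a tdEos backbone of about 4.75 kb without the insert. It is maintained in E. coli as a high-copy plasmid under kanamycin selection, and it carries a neomycin resistance marker so that transfected mammalian cells can be selected with G418. The record does not include a feature table, so the origins of replication and the exact arrangement of the marker cassette are not documented. The 3′ sequencing primer indicates that an SV40 polyadenylation signal lies downstream of the coding region.

Expression of the fusion is driven by the CMV promoter, a strong constitutive promoter in most mammalian cell lines. The insert covers only the head domain of talin rather than the full-length protein. The record does not state the residue boundaries, the orientation of tdEos relative to talin, or the nature of the linker; the "18" in the name may refer to linker length, but this is not confirmed. tdEos is a tandem dimer version of Eos that behaves as a single tagging unit. It initially emits green (excitation 505 nm, emission 516 nm) and, after photoconversion, emits red (excitation 569 nm, emission 581 nm).

The stated purpose is localization of the talin head domain in living or fixed cells. Talin is a cytoskeletal adaptor associated with integrin-based adhesions, and a photoconvertible tag of this kind generally suits pulse-chase style tracking of a marked protein subpopulation and single-molecule localization microscopy, although the record itself lists only the localization target and spectral values.
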