>Addgene plasmid #57675 | tdEos-Talin-H-18 | depositor partial sequence | sequence record 88829 | insert sequence
GCTAGCGCTACCGGTCGCCACCATGAGTGCGATTAAGCCAGACATGAAGATCAACCTCCGTATGGAAGGC
AACGTAAACGGGCACCACTTTGTGATCGACGGAGATGGTACAGGCAAGCCTTTTGAGGGAAAACAGAGTA
TGGATCTTGAAGTCAAAGAGGGCGGACCTCTGCCTTTTGCCTTTGATATCCTGACCACTGCATTCCATTA
CGGCAACAGGGTATTCGCCGAATATCCAGACCACATACAAGACTATTTTAAGCAGTCGTTTCCTAAGGGG
TATTCGTGGGAACGAAGCTTGACTTTCGAAGACGGGGGCATTTGCATTGCCAGAAACGACATAACAATGG
AAGGGGACACTTTCTATAATAAAGTTCGATTTCACGGTGTAAACTTTCCCGCCAATGGTCCAGTTATGCA
GAAGAAGACGCTGAAATGGGAGCCCTCCACTGAGAAAATGTATGTGCGTGATGGAGTGCTGACTGGTGAT
ATTCGCATGGCTTTGTTGCTTGAAGGAAATGCCCATTACCGATGTGACTTCAGAACTACTTACAAAGCTA
AGGAGAAGGGTGTCAAGTTACCAGGCTACCACTTTGTGGACCACTGCATTGAGATTTTAAGCCATGACAA
AGATTACAACAAGGTTAAGCTGTATGAGCATGCTGTTGCTCATTCTGGATTGCCTGACAATGCCAGACGA
TCCGGTAGCGGTCACGGTACTGGTTCTACTGGTTCTGGTTCTTCTGAGAGTGCGATTAAGCCAGACATGA
AGATCAACCTCCGTATGGAAGGCAACGTAAACGGGCACCACTTTGTGATCGACGGAGATGGTACAGGCAA
GCCTTTTGAGGGAAAACAGAGTATGGATCTTGAAGTCAAAGAGGGCGGACCTCTGCCTTTTGCCTTTGAT
ATCCTGACCACTGCATTCCATTACGGCAACAGGGTATTCGCCGAATATCCAGACCACATACAAGACTATT
TTAAGCAGTCGTTTCCTAAGGGGTATTCGTGGGAACGAAGCTTGACTTTCGAAGACGGGGGCATTTGCAT
TGCCAGAAACGACATAACAATGGAAGGGGACACTTTCTATAATAAAGTTCGATTTCACGGTGTAAACTTT
CCCGCCAATGGTCCAGTTATGCAGAAGAAGACGCTGAAATGGGAGCCCTCCACTGAGAAAATGTATGTGC
GTGATGGAGTGCTGACTGGTGATATTCGCATGGCTTTGTTGCTTGAAGGAAATGCCCATTACCGATGTGA
CTTCAGAACTACTTACAAAGCTAAGGAGAAGGGTGTCAAGTTACCAGGCTACCACTTTGTGGACCACTGC
ATTGAGATTTTAAGCCATGACAAAGATTACAACAAGGTTAAGCTGTATGAGCATGCTGTTGCTCATTCTG
GATTGCCTGACAATGCCAGACGATCCGGACTCAGATCTCGAGCTCAAGCTAGCTTCGAATTCGCAGAAGC
TGCCACCATGGTTGCGCTTTCGCTGAAGATTAGCATTGGGAATGTGGTGAAGACGATGCAATTTGAGCCA
TCTACCATGGTGTACGACGCCTGCCGCATGATTCGTGAGCGGATCCCAGAGGCCCTGGCTGGCCCTCCCA
ACGACTTTGGGCTCTTTCTGTCAGATGATGACCCCAAAAAAGGCATCTGGCTAGAGGCTGGGAAAGCTTT
GGACTACTACATGCTCCGAAATGGGGACACCATGGAGTACAGAAAAAAGCAGAGACCCCTGAAGATCCGG
ATGTTAGACGGAACGGTGAAGACTATCATGGTGGATGACTCCAAGACCGTCACAGACATGCTCATGACCA
TTTGTGCCCGAATTGGTATCACCAACCATGATGAGTATTCACTGGTTCGAGAGCTGATGGAAGAAAAGAA
AGATGAGGGGACAGGGACCCTGAGAAAAGACAAGACCCTACTGCGAGATGAAAAGAAGATGGAGAAGCTA
AAGCAGAAGTTGCACACAGACGATGAGTTGAACTGGCTGGACCATGGGCGGACACTGAGGGAACAGGGAG
TGGAAGAGCATGAGACGTTGCTGCTGCGGAGAAAGTTCTTCTACTCAGACCAGAATGTGGATTCCCGAGA
CCCTGTACAGCTGAACCTTCTCTATGTGCAGGCACGAGATGACATCCTGAATGGCTCCCATCCTGTCTCC
TTTGACAAGGCCTGTGAATTTGCAGGCTTCCAGTGCCAGATCCAGTTTGGACCTCACAATGAACAGAAGC
ACAAGGCTGGCTTCCTTGACCTGAAGGACTTCCTGCCCAAGGAGTATGTGAAGCAGAAGGGAGAGCGTAA
GATCTTTCAGGCACACAAGAATTGTGGGCAGATGAGTGAAATTGAGGCCAAGGTACGCTACGTGAAGCTG
GCCCGTTCCCTCAAGACTTACGGTGTCTCCTTCTTCCTAGTCAAGGAAAAGATGAAGGGGAAGAATAAAC
TGGTGCCCAGGCTGTTGGGCATCACTAAGGAGTGTGTGATGCGTGTGGATGAGAAGACCAAGGAGGTGAT
TCAGGAATGGAGCCTCACCAACATCAAACGCTGGGCTGCCTCTCCCAAGAGCTTTACTCTGGACTTTGGA
GACTATCAGGATGGCTACTACTCAGTACAGACGACAGAAGGCGAGCAGATCGCACAGCTCATTGCTGGCT
ACATAGATATCATCCTTAAGAAGAAAAAAAGCAAGGACCATTTTGGGCTGGAGGGAGATGAAGAGTCTAC
TATGTTGGAGGACTCAGTGTCTCCCAAAAAGTCAACAGTCCTTCAGTAAGTCGACGGTACCGCGGGCCCG
GGATCCACCGGATCTAGATAACTGATCATAATCAGCCATACCACATT
