>Addgene plasmid #57675 | tdEos-Talin-H-18 | addgene partial sequence | sequence record 124101 | CMV-F 5'-CGCAAATGGGCGGTAGGCGTG-3'
AGCAGAGCTGGTTTAGTGAACCGTCAGATCCGCTAGCGCTACCGGTCGCCACCATGAGTGCGATTAAGCC
AGACATGAAGATCAACCTCCGTATGGAAGGCAACGTAAACGGGCACCACTTTGTGATCGACGGAGATGGT
ACAGGCAAGCCTTTTGAGGGAAAACAGAGTATGGATCTTGAAGTCAAAGAGGGCGGACCTCTGCCTTTTG
CCTTTGATATCCTGACCACTGCATTCCATTACGGCAACAGGGTATTCGCCGAATATCCAGACCACATACA
AGACTATTTTAAGCAGTCGTTTCCTAAGGGGTATTCGTGGGAACGAAGCTTGACTTTCGAAGACGGGGGC
ATTTGCATTGCCAGAAACGACATAACAATGGAAGGGGACACTTTCTATAATAAAGTTCGATTTCACGGTG
TAAACTTTCCCGCCAATGGTCCAGTTATGCAGAAGAAGACGCTGAAATGGGAGCCCTCCACTGAGAAAAT
GTATGTGCGTGATGGAGTGCTGACTGGTGATATTCGCATGGCTTTGTTGCTTGAAGGAAATGCCCATTAC
CGATGTGACTTCAGAACTACTTACAAAGCTAAGGAGAAGGGTGTCAAGTTACCAGGCTACCACTTTGTGG
ACCACTGCATTGAGATTTTAAGCCATGACAAAGATTACAACAAGGTTAAGCTGTATGAGCATGCTGTTGC
TCATTCTGGATTGCCTGACAATGCCAGACGATCCGGTAGCGGTCACGGTACTGGTTCTACTGGTTCTGGT
TCTTCTGAGAGTGCGATTAAGCCAGACATGAAGATCAACCTCCGTATGGAAGGCAACGTAAACGGGCACC
ACTTT
