>Addgene plasmid #57675 | tdEos-Talin-H-18 | addgene partial sequence | sequence record 124736 | SV40pA-R 5'-GAAATTTGTGATGCTATTGC-3'
AGCTGCATAACAAGTTAACAACAACAATTGCATTCATTTTATGTTTCAGGTTCAGGGGGAGGTGTGGGAG
GTTTTTTAAAGCAAGTAAAACCTCTACAAATGTGGTATGGCTGATTATGATCAGTTATCTAGATCCGGTG
GATCCCGGGCCCGCGGTACCGTCGACTTACTGAAGGACTGTTGACTTTTTGGGAGACACTGAGTCCTCCA
ACATAGTAGACTCTTCATCTCCCTCCAGCCCAAAATGGTCCTTGCTTTTTTTCTTCTTAAGGATGATATC
TATGTAGCCAGCAATGAGCTGTGCGATCTGCTCGCCTTCTGTCGTCTGTACTGAGTAGTAGCCATCCTGA
TAGTCTCCAAAGTCCAGAGTAAAGCTCTTGGGAGAGGCAGCCCAGCGTTTGATGTTGGTGAGGCTCCATT
CCTGAATCACCTCCTTGGTCTTCTCATCCACACGCATCACACACTCCTTAGTGATGCCCAACAGCCTGGG
CACCAGTTTATTCTTCCCCTTCATCTTTTCCTTGACTAGGAAGAAGGAGACACCGTAAGTCTTGAGGGAA
CGGGCCAGCTTCACGTAGCGTACCTTGGCCTCAATTTCACTCATCTGCCCACAATTCTTGTGTGCCTGAA
AGATCTTACGCTCTCCCTTCTGCTTCACATACTCCTTGGGCAGGAAGTCCTTCAGGTCAAGGAAGCCAGC
CTTGTGCTTCTGTTCATTGTGAGGTCCAAACTGGATCTGGCACTGGAAGC
